Addgene plasmid #48684: pLZL2374
Purpose: pET29a_PPP CODA Ty3 integrase with C-terminal His tag
Depositing lab: Suzanne Sandmeyer. Depositing organization: University of California, Irvine. Publication: Directed DNA shuffling of retrovirus and retrotransposon integrase protein domains. Qi X, Vargas E, Larsen L, Knapp W, Hatfield GW, Lathrop R, Sandmeyer S. PLoS One. 2013 May 17;8(5):e63957. doi: 10.1371/journal.pone.0063957. Print 2013. PubMed 23691126.
Backbone
  Vector backbone: pET29a
  Total vector size (bp): 6849
  Vector type: Bacterial Expression
Growth in bacteria
  Bacterial resistance: Kanamycin, 50 μg/mL
  Growth temperature: 37°C
  Growth strain: DH5alpha
  Copy number: Unknown
Gene/Insert
  Gene/Insert name: Ty3 Integrase
  Tag / fusion protein: His (C terminal on backbone)
Resource information
  A portion of this plasmid was derived from a plasmid made by: Author of the paper; Xiaojie Qi <>
Terms and licenses: Academic/Nonprofit Terms; Industry Terms: Not Available to Industry
Depositor comments: The depositing lab recommends bacteria strain Rosetta (DE3)pLysS for protein expression. Please contact for additional information about this plasmid.
How to cite: pLZL2374 was a gift from Suzanne Sandmeyer (Addgene plasmid # 48684 ; http://n2t.net/addgene:48684 ; RRID:Addgene_48684)
