[The description below was written by a language model from this plasmid's Addgene catalogue record and pLannotate feature annotations shown in this document.]
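Description:
pLZL2374 is a bacterial expression plasmid of 6,849 bp built on the pET29a backbone for producing the integrase of the Saccharomyces cerevisiae Ty3 retrotransposon in E. coli. It is maintained through a ColE1/pBR322-type origin accompanied by the bom site and the rop gene, which moderates copy number (the catalogue lists copy number as unknown), and is selected with kanamycin via the aph(3')-Ia resistance gene. An f1 origin is also present, and short tetracycline-resistance fragments and a predicted E. coli open reading frame appear to be pBR322-derived backbone remnants rather than functional parts.

The expression cassette follows the standard pET arrangement: a T7 promoter immediately followed by a lac operator, the T7 gene 10 ribosome binding site, the coding region, and a T7 terminator. A plasmid-borne lacI gene with its own promoter supplies repressor, so transcription depends on a host providing T7 RNA polymerase and is induced with IPTG; the depositor recommends a Rosetta (DE3) pLysS strain for expression. The annotated insert matches the integrase portion of the Ty3 POL polyprotein and runs to the end of the numbered sequence, continuing across the circular junction into a histidine tag, consistent with the C-terminal His tag supplied by the backbone for affinity purification. The short "SET1" match downstream of the tag probably reflects backbone sequence near the terminator rather than a fused solubility tag. The purpose line labels the gene "PPP CODA", but the record does not define this term. The associated work concerns directed shuffling of retroviral and retrotransposon integrase domains, so the plasmid most likely serves as a source of recombinant Ty3 integrase for such studies.
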