Features (pLannotate 1.2.2; 19 found; start..end, strand, type, name):
      7..24      +  CDS            9xHis (fragment): 9xHis affinity tag
     34..83      +  CDS            SET1 (fragment): solubility-enhancement tag derived from T7 phage gene 10B
     91..138     +  terminator     T7 terminator: transcription terminator for bacteriophage T7 RNA polymerase
    175..630     +  rep_origin     f1 ori (sequence partly withheld): f1 bacteriophage origin of replication; arrow indicates direction of (+) strand synthesis
    657..714     +  promoter       AmpR promoter (fragment): bla
    723..1538    -  CDS            KanR: aminoglycoside phosphotransferase; aph(3')-Ia; confers resistance to kanamycin in bacteria or G418 (Geneticin®) in eukaryotes
   1660..2248    +  rep_origin     ori: high-copy-number ColE1/pMB1/pBR322/pUC origin of replication
   2434..2576    -  misc_feature   bom: basis of mobility region from pBR322
   2678..2869    -  CDS            rop: Rop protein, which maintains plasmids at low copy number; rop
   2886..3266    +  CDS            YPB1_ECOLX: Protein predicted: Swiss-Prot protein existence level 4. From Escherichia coli.
   3338..3629    -  CDS            TcR (fragment): tetracycline efflux protein; tet; confers resistance to tetracycline
   3644..3665    -  protein_bind   CAP binding site: CAP binding activates transcription in the presence of cAMP. E. coli catabolite activator protein
   3678..4760    -  CDS            lacI: lac repressor; lacI; The lac repressor binds to the lac operator to inhibit transcription in E. coli. This inhibition can be relieved by adding lactose or isopropyl-β-D-thiogalactopyranoside (IPTG).
   4761..4838    -  promoter       lacI promoter: lacI
   4846..5125    -  CDS            TcR (fragment): tetracycline efflux protein; tet; confers resistance to tetracycline
   5151..5169    +  promoter       T7 promoter: promoter for bacteriophage T7 RNA polymerase
   5170..5194    +  protein_bind   lac operator: The lac repressor binds to the lac operator to inhibit transcription in E. coli. This inhibition can be relieved by adding lactose or isopropyl-β-D-thiogalactopyranoside (IPTG). lac repressor encoded by lacI
   5209..5231    +  RBS            RBS: efficient ribosome binding site from bacteriophage T7 gene 10 (Olins and Rangwala, 1989)
   5242..6849    +  CDS            TY3B-G (fragment): YG31B_YEAST - Also known as YGRWTy3-1 POL. Experimental evidence at protein level: Swiss-Prot protein existence level 1. Integrase (IN) targets the VLP to the nucleus, where a subparticle preintegration complex (PIC) containing at least integrase and the newly synthesized dsDNA copy of the retrotransposon must transit the nuclear membrane. Once in the nucleus, integrase performs the integration of the dsDNA into the host genome. From Saccharomyces cerevisiae (strain ATCC 204508 / S288c) (Baker's yeast).
>Addgene plasmid #48684 | pLZL2374 | depositor full sequence | sequence record 70451 | pLZL2374 sequence 6849 bps
CTCGAGCACCACCACCACCACCACTGAGATCCGGCTGCTAACAAAGCCCGAAAGGAAGCTGAGTTGGCTG
CTGCCACCGCTGAGCAATAACTAGCATAACCCCTTGGGGCCTCTAAACGGGTCTTGAGGGGTTTTTTGCT
GAAAGGAGGAACTATATCCGGATTGGCGAATGGG
[124 nt withheld, positions 175-298]
C
[91 nt withheld, positions 300-390]
A
[49 nt withheld, positions 392-440]
CCTTTGACGTTGGAGTCCACGTTCTTT
[37 nt withheld, positions 468-504]
ACCCTATCTCGGTCTATTCTTTTGATTTATAAGGGATTTTGCCGATTTCGGCCTATTGGTTAAAAAATGA
GCTGATTTAACAAAAATTTAACGCGAATTTTAACAAAATATTAACGTTTACAATTTCAGGTGGCACTTTT
CGGGGAAATGTGCGCGGAACCCCTATTTGTTTATTTTTCTAAATACATTCAAATATGTATCCGCTCATGA
ATTAATTCTTAGAAAAACTCATCGAGCATCAAATGAAACTGCAATTTATTCATATCAGGATTATCAATAC
CATATTTTTGAAAAAGCCGTTTCTGTAATGAAGGAGAAAACTCACCGAGGCAGTTCCATAGGATGGCAAG
ATCCTGGTATCGGTCTGCGATTCCGACTCGTCCAACATCAATACAACCTATTAATTTCCCCTCGTCAAAA
ATAAGGTTATCAAGTGAGAAATCACCATGAGTGACGACTGAATCCGGTGAGAATGGCAAAAGTTTATGCA
TTTCTTTCCAGACTTGTTCAACAGGCCAGCCATTACGCTCGTCATCAAAATCACTCGCATCAACCAAACC
GTTATTCATTCGTGATTGCGCCTGAGCGAGACGAAATACGCGATCGCTGTTAAAAGGACAATTACAAACA
GGAATCGAATGCAACCGGCGCAGGAACACTGCCAGCGCATCAACAATATTTTCACCTGAATCAGGATATT
CTTCTAATACCTGGAATGCTGTTTTCCCGGGGATCGCAGTGGTGAGTAACCATGCATCATCAGGAGTACG
GATAAAATGCTTGATGGTCGGAAGAGGCATAAATTCCGTCAGCCAGTTTAGTCTGACCATCTCATCTGTA
ACATCATTGGCAACGCTACCTTTGCCATGTTTCAGAAACAACTCTGGCGCATCGGGCTTCCCATACAATC
GATAGATTGTCGCACCTGATTGCCCGACATTATCGCGAGCCCATTTATACCCATATAAATCAGCATCCAT
GTTGGAATTTAATCGCGGCCTAGAGCAAGACGTTTCCCGTTGAATATGGCTCATAACACCCCTTGTATTA
CTGTTTATGTAAGCAGACAGTTTTATTGTTCATGACCAAAATCCCTTAACGTGAGTTTTCGTTCCACTGA
GCGTCAGACCCCGTAGAAAAGATCAAAGGATCTTCTTGAGATCCTTTTTTTCTGCGCGTAATCTGCTGCT
TGCAAACAAAAAAACCACCGCTACCAGCGGTGGTTTGTTTGCCGGATCAAGAGCTACCAACTCTTTTTCC
GAAGGTAACTGGCTTCAGCAGAGCGCAGATACCAAATACTGTCCTTCTAGTGTAGCCGTAGTTAGGCCAC
CACTTCAAGAACTCTGTAGCACCGCCTACATACCTCGCTCTGCTAATCCTGTTACCAGTGGCTGCTGCCA
GTGGCGATAAGTCGTGTCTTACCGGGTTGGACTCAAGACGATAGTTACCGGATAAGGCGCAGCGGTCGGG
CTGAACGGGGGGTTCGTGCACACAGCCCAGCTTGGAGCGAACGACCTACACCGAACTGAGATACCTACAG
CGTGAGCTATGAGAAAGCGCCACGCTTCCCGAAGGGAGAAAGGCGGACAGGTATCCGGTAAGCGGCAGGG
TCGGAACAGGAGAGCGCACGAGGGAGCTTCCAGGGGGAAACGCCTGGTATCTTTATAGTCCTGTCGGGTT
TCGCCACCTCTGACTTGAGCGTCGATTTTTGTGATGCTCGTCAGGGGGGCGGAGCCTATGGAAAAACGCC
AGCAACGCGGCCTTTTTACGGTTCCTGGCCTTTTGCTGGCCTTTTGCTCACATGTTCTTTCCTGCGTTAT
CCCCTGATTCTGTGGATAACCGTATTACCGCCTTTGAGTGAGCTGATACCGCTCGCCGCAGCCGAACGAC
CGAGCGCAGCGAGTCAGTGAGCGAGGAAGCGGAAGAGCGCCTGATGCGGTATTTTCTCCTTACGCATCTG
TGCGGTATTTCACACCGCATATATGGTGCACTCTCAGTACAATCTGCTCTGATGCCGCATAGTTAAGCCA
GTATACACTCCGCTATCGCTACGTGACTGGGTCATGGCTGCGCCCCGACACCCGCCAACACCCGCTGACG
CGCCCTGACGGGCTTGTCTGCTCCCGGCATCCGCTTACAGACAAGCTGTGACCGTCTCCGGGAGCTGCAT
GTGTCAGAGGTTTTCACCGTCATCACCGAAACGCGCGAGGCAGCTGCGGTAAAGCTCATCAGCGTGGTCG
TGAAGCGATTCACAGATGTCTGCCTGTTCATCCGCGTCCAGCTCGTTGAGTTTCTCCAGAAGCGTTAATG
TCTGGCTTCTGATAAAGCGGGCCATGTTAAGGGCGGTTTTTTCCTGTTTGGTCACTGATGCCTCCGTGTA
AGGGGGATTTCTGTTCATGGGGGTAATGATACCGATGAAACGAGAGAGGATGCTCACGATACGGGTTACT
GATGATGAACATGCCCGGTTACTGGAACGTTGTGAGGGTAAACAACTGGCGGTATGGATGCGGCGGGACC
AGAGAAAAATCACTCAGGGTCAATGCCAGCGCTTCGTTAATACAGATGTAGGTGTTCCACAGGGTAGCCA
GCAGCATCCTGCGATGCAGATCCGGAACATAATGGTGCAGGGCGCTGACTTCCGCGTTTCCAGACTTTAC
GAAACACGGAAACCGAAGACCATTCATGTTGTTGCTCAGGTCGCAGACGTTTTGCAGCAGCAGTCGCTTC
ACGTTCGCTCGCGTATCGGTGATTCATTCTGCTAACCAGTAAGGCAACCCCGCCAGCCTAGCCGGGTCCT
CAACGACAGGAGCACGATCATGCGCACCCGTGGGGCCGCCATGCCGGCGATAATGGCCTGCTTCTCGCCG
AAACGTTTGGTGGCGGGACCAGTGACGAAGGCTTGAGCGAGGGCGTGCAAGATTCCGAATACCGCAAGCG
ACAGGCCGATCATCGTCGCGCTCCAGCGAAAGCGGTCCTCGCCGAAAATGACCCAGAGCGCTGCCGGCAC
CTGTCCTACGAGTTGCATGATAAAGAAGACAGTCATAAGTGCGGCGACGATAGTCATGCCCCGCGCCCAC
CGGAAGGAGCTGACTGGGTTGAAGGCTCTCAAGGGCATCGGTCGAGATCCCGGTGCCTAATGAGTGAGCT
AACTTACATTAATTGCGTTGCGCTCACTGCCCGCTTTCCAGTCGGGAAACCTGTCGTGCCAGCTGCATTA
ATGAATCGGCCAACGCGCGGGGAGAGGCGGTTTGCGTATTGGGCGCCAGGGTGGTTTTTCTTTTCACCAG
TGAGACGGGCAACAGCTGATTGCCCTTCACCGCCTGGCCCTGAGAGAGTTGCAGCAAGCGGTCCACGCTG
GTTTGCCCCAGCAGGCGAAAATCCTGTTTGATGGTGGTTAACGGCGGGATATAACATGAGCTGTCTTCGG
TATCGTCGTATCCCACTACCGAGATGTCCGCACCAACGCGCAGCCCGGACTCGGTAATGGCGCGCATTGC
GCCCAGCGCCATCTGATCGTTGGCAACCAGCATCGCAGTGGGAACGATGCCCTCATTCAGCATTTGCATG
GTTTGTTGAAAACCGGACATGGCACTCCAGTCGCCTTCCCGTTCCGCTATCGGCTGAATTTGATTGCGAG
TGAGATATTTATGCCAGCCAGCCAGACGCAGACGCGCCGAGACAGAACTTAATGGGCCCGCTAACAGCGC
GATTTGCTGGTGACCCAATGCGACCAGATGCTCCACGCCCAGTCGCGTACCGTCTTCATGGGAGAAAATA
ATACTGTTGATGGGTGTCTGGTCAGAGACATCAAGAAATAACGCCGGAACATTAGTGCAGGCAGCTTCCA
CAGCAATGGCATCCTGGTCATCCAGCGGATAGTTAATGATCAGCCCACTGACGCGTTGCGCGAGAAGATT
GTGCACCGCCGCTTTACAGGCTTCGACGCCGCTTCGTTCTACCATCGACACCACCACGCTGGCACCCAGT
TGATCGGCGCGAGATTTAATCGCCGCGACAATTTGCGACGGCGCGTGCAGGGCCAGACTGGAGGTGGCAA
CGCCAATCAGCAACGACTGTTTGCCCGCCAGTTGTTGTGCCACGCGGTTGGGAATGTAATTCAGCTCCGC
CATCGCCGCTTCCACTTTTTCCCGCGTTTTCGCAGAAACGTGGCTGGCCTGGTTCACCACGCGGGAAACG
GTCTGATAAGAGACACCGGCATACTCTGCGACATCGTATAACGTTACTGGTTTCACATTCACCACCCTGA
ATTGACTCTCTTCCGGGCGCTATCATGCCATACCGCGAAAGGTTTTGCGCCATTCGATGGTGTCCGGGAT
CTCGACGCTCTCCCTTATGCGACTCCTGCATTAGGAAGCAGCCCAGTAGTAGGTTGAGGCCGTTGAGCAC
CGCCGCCGCAAGGAATGGTGCATGCAAGGAGATGGCGCCCAACAGTCCCCCGGCCACGGGGCCTGCCACC
ATACCCACGCCGAAACAAGCGCTCATGAGCCCGAAGTGGCGAGCCCGATCTTCCCCATCGGTGATGTCGG
CGATATAGGCGCCAGCAACCGCACCTGTGGCGCCGGTGATGCCGGCCACGATGCGTCCGGCGTAGAGGAT
CGAGATCGATCTCGATCCCGCGAAATTAATACGACTCACTATAGGGGAATTGTGAGCGGATAACAATTCC
CCTCTAGAAATAATTTTGTTTAACTTTAAGAAGGAGATATACATATGACTATCACTCCAGAAACTTCTCG
CCCGATTGATACCGAGTCTTGGAAATCTTACTACAAATCTGATCCACTGTGCTCTGCCGTTCTGATTCAC
ATGAAAGAATTGACTCAGCACAACGTTACTCCGGAAGATATGTCTGCTTTCCGTTCTTACCAGAAGAAAC
TGGAACTGTCTGAAACTTTCCGCAAAAACTACTCTCTGGAAGATGAAATGATCTACTACCAGGATCGTCT
GGTTGTTCCGATTAAACAGCAGAACGCAGTTATGCGCTTGTACCACGATCACACTCTGTTCGGCGGTCAC
TTCGGTGTTACTGTTACTCTGGCTAAGATTTCTCCAATTTACTACTGGCCAAAATTGCAGCACTCCATTA
TTCAGTACATTCGTACTTGCGTTCAGTGCCAACTGATTAAATCTCACCGTCCACGTCTTCACGGTCTGTT
GCAGCCACTGCCAATTGCCGAAGGCCGTTGGCTGGACATTTCTATGGATTTCGTTACTGGTCTGCCACCA
ACTTCTAACAACCTGAACATGATCCTCGTTGTTGTTGATCGTTTCTCTAAACGTGCTCACTTCATTGCTA
CTCGTAAAACTTTGGATGCTACTCAACTGATCGATCTGCTGTTCCGTTACATTTTCTCTTACCACGGTTT
CCCACGTACTATTACTTCTGATCGTGATGTTCGTATGACTGCTGATAAATACCAGGAACTGACTAAACGC
CTGGGTATTAAATCCACTATGTCTTCTGCTAACCACCCACAGACTGATGGTCAGTCCGAACGTACCATTC
AGACCCTGAACCGTTTGCTGCGTGCTTACGCTTCTACCAACATCCAGAACTGGCACGTTTACCTGCCACA
GATTGAGTTTGTTTACAACTCCACTCCAACTCGTACCCTGGGTAAATCTCCATTCGAAATTGATCTGGGT
TACTTGCCAAACACTCCAGCTATCAAGTCTGATGATGAAGTTAACGCTCGTTCTTTCACTGCTGTAGAAT
TGGCTAAGCACCTGAAGGCTCTGACTATTCAGACTAAAGAGCAGCTTGAACACGCTCAGATTGAAATGGA
AACTAACAACAACCAGCGTCGCAAACCACTGCTGCTGAACATTGGTGATCACGTACTGGTTCACCGTGAT
GCTTACTTCAAAAAGGGTGCTTATATGAAAGTTCAGCAAATTTACGTTGGTCCATTCCGTGTAGTTAAGA
AAATTAACGATAACGCTTACGAACTGGATTTGAACTCCCACAAAAAGAAACACCGTGTTATTAACGTTCA
GTTCTTGAAAAAGTTCGTTTACCGTCCTGATGCATACCCGAAAAACAAACCAATTTCTTCTACGGAACGT
ATTAAGCGTGCACACGAAGTTACTGCTCTGATTGGTATTGATACTACTCACAAAACTTACCTGTGCCACA
TGCAAGATGTTGATCCAACTCTGTCTGTTGAATACTCTGAAGCAGAATTTTGCCAGATTCCTGAACGTAC
TCGTCGTTCTATCCTGGCTAATTTCCGTCAGTTGTACGAAACTCAGGACAACCCAGAACGTGAGGAAGAT
GTAGTTTCTCAGAACGAAATTTGCCAGTACGATAACACTTCCCCA
