>Addgene plasmid #48684 | pLZL2374 | addgene partial sequence | sequence record 72731 | T7 5'-TAATACGACTCACTATAGGG-3'
AATTTTGTTTAACTTTAAGAAGGAGATATACATATGACTATCACTCCAGAAACTTCTCGCCCGATTGATA
CCGAGTCTTGGAAATCTTACTACAAATCTGATCCACTGTGCTCTGCCGTTCTGATTCACATGAAAGAATT
GACTCAGCACAACGTTACTCCGGAAGATATGTCTGCTTTCCGTTCTTACCAGAAGAAACTGGAACTGTCT
GAAACTTTCCGCAAAAACTACTCTCTGGAAGATGAAATGATCTACTACCAGGATCGTCTGGTTGTTCCGA
TTAAACAGCAGAACGCAGTTATGCGCTTGTACCACGATCACACTCTGTTCGGCGGTCACTTCGGTGTTAC
TGTTACTCTGGCTAAGATTTCTCCAATTTACTACTGGCCAAAATTGCAGCACTCCATTATTCAGTACATT
CGTACTTGCGTTCAGTGCCAACTGATTAAATCTCACCGTCCACGTCTTCACGGTCTGTTGCAGCCACTGC
CAATTGCCGAAGGCCGTTGGCTGGACATTTCTATGGATTTCGTTACTGGTCTGCCACCAACTTCTAACAA
CCTGAACATGATCCTCGTTGTTGTTGATCGTTTCTCTAAACGTGCTCACTTCATTGCTACTCGTAAAACT
TTGGATGCTACTCAACTGATCGATCTGCTGTTCCGTTACATTTTCTCTTACCACGGTTTCCCACGTACTA
TTACTTCTGATCGTGATGTTCGTATGACTGCTGATAAATACCAGGAACTGACTAAACGCCTGGGTATTAA
ATCCACTATGTCTTCTGCTAACCACCCACAGACTGATGGTCAGTCCGAACGTACCATTCAGACCCTGAAC
CGTTTGCTGCGTGCTTACGCTTCTACCAACATCCAGAACTGGCACGTTTACCTGCCACAGATTGAGTTTG
TTTACAACTCCACTCCAACTCGTACCCTGGGTAAATCTCCATTCGAAATTGATCTGGGTTACTTGCCAAA
CACTCCAGCTATCAAGTCTGATGATGAAGTT
