>Addgene plasmid #48684 | pLZL2374 | addgene partial sequence | sequence record 73413 | T7term 5'-GCTAGTTATTGCTCAGCGG-3'
GCCGGATCTCAGTGGTGGTGGTGGTGGTGCTCGAGTGGGGAAGTGTTATCGTACTGGCAAATTTCGTTCT
GAGAAACTACATCTTCCTCACGTTCTGGGTTGTCCTGAGTTTCGTACAACTGACGGAAATTAGCCAGGAT
AGAACGACGAGTACGTTCAGGAATCTGGCAAAATTCTGCTTCAGAGTATTCAACAGACAGAGTTGGATCA
ACATCTTGCATGTGGCACAGGTAAGTTTTGTGAGTAGTATCAATACCAATCAGAGCAGTAACTTCGTGTG
CACGCTTAATACGTTCCGTAGAAGAAATTGGTTTGTTTTTCGGGTATGCATCAGGACGGTAAACGAACTT
TTTCAAGAACTGAACGTTAATAACACGGTGTTTCTTTTTGTGGGAGTTCAAATCCAGTTCGTAAGCGTTA
TCGTTAATTTTCTTAACTACACGGAATGGACCAACGTAAATTTGCTGAACTTTCATATAAGCACCCTTTT
TGAAGTAAGCATCACGGTGAACCAGTACGTGATCACCAATGTTCAGCAGCAGTGGTTTGCGACGCTGGTT
GTTGTTAGTTTCCATTTCAATCTGAGCGTGTTCAAGCTGCTCTTTAGTCTGAATAGTCAGAGCCTTCAGG
TGCTTAGCCAATTCTACAGCAGTGAAAGAACGAGCGTTAACTTCATCATCAGACTTGATAGCTGGAGTGT
TTGGCAAGTAACCCAGATCAATTTCGAATGGAGATTTACCCAGGGTACGAGTTGGAGTGGAGTTGTAAAC
AAACTCAATCTGTGGCAGGTAAACGTGCCAGTTCTGGATGTTGGTAGAAGCGTAAGCACGCAGCAAACGG
TTCAGGGTCTGAATGGTACGTTCGGACTGACCATCAGTCTGTGGGTGGTTAGCAGAAGACATAGTGGA
